Addgene plasmid #213196: CCKBR-DuET
Purpose: The DuET construct encodes the named human GPCR engineered with a cleaved hemagglutinin signal peptide, a 5' FLAG and a 3' 1D4 epitope tag optimized for expression in mammalian cells and proteomics studies.
Depositing lab: Thomas Sakmar. Depositing organization: Rockefeller University. Publication: Multiplexed selectivity screening of anti-GPCR antibodies. Dahl L, Kotliar IB, Bendes A, Dodig-Crnkovic T, Fromm S, Elofsson A, Uhlen M, Sakmar TP, Schwenk JM. Sci Adv. 2023 May 3;9(18):eadf9297. doi: 10.1126/sciadv.adf9297. Epub 2023 May 3. PubMed 37134173.
Backbone
  Vector backbone: pcDNA 3.1 (+)
  Vector type: Mammalian Expression
Growth in bacteria
  Bacterial resistance: Ampicillin, 100 μg/mL
  Growth temperature: 37°C
  Growth strain: DH5alpha
  Copy number: High Copy
Gene/Insert
  Gene/Insert name: CCKBR (alt names: Cholecystokinin B receptor; GASR)
  Species: H. sapiens (human)
  Entrez Gene: CCKBR (a.k.a. CCK-B, CCK2R, GASR)
  Promoter: CMV, T7
  Tag / fusion protein: FLAG (N terminal on insert); 1D4 (C terminal on insert)
  Cloning method: Gibson Cloning
Terms and licenses: Academic/Nonprofit Terms; Industry Terms: Not Available to Industry
Depositor comments: Class: A, Family: Cholecystokinin. Ensembl ID: ENSG00000110148, Uniprot ID: P32239
How to cite: CCKBR-DuET was a gift from Thomas Sakmar (Addgene plasmid # 213196 ; http://n2t.net/addgene:213196 ; RRID:Addgene_213196)
