[The description below was written by a language model from this plasmid's Addgene catalogue record and pLannotate feature annotations shown in this document.]
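Description:
CCKBR-DuET is a mammalian expression plasmid built on the pcDNA 3.1 (+) backbone that carries the human cholecystokinin B receptor (CCKBR, also known as the gastrin receptor or CCK2R), a class A GPCR of the cholecystokinin family. It is propagated in E. coli through a high-copy ColE1/pUC-type origin and selected with ampicillin via the β-lactamase gene and its own promoter. An f1 phage origin is also present. For selection in mammalian cells, the backbone provides a neomycin/kanamycin phosphotransferase gene driven by the SV40 enhancer/early promoter and terminated by an SV40 polyadenylation signal.

The receptor coding sequence sits downstream of the CMV immediate-early enhancer and promoter, which gives strong constitutive transcription in mammalian cells, and is followed by the bovine growth hormone polyadenylation signal. A T7 promoter lies between the CMV promoter and the insert and can be used for in vitro transcription. According to the catalogue entry, the "DuET" design places a cleavable hemagglutinin signal peptide and a FLAG epitope at the N terminus and a 1D4 epitope at the C terminus. The automated annotation detects the FLAG sequence just upstream of the CCKBR reading frame but does not call the signal peptide or the 1D4 tag as separate features. Several short fragment hits (lacI, ble, HIV-1 LTR, bom) are probably backbone remnants or annotation artefacts rather than functional elements.

The two tags allow capture and detection of the receptor from either end. The construct is intended for expressing CCKBR in mammalian cells for proteomics work, and the associated publication concerns multiplexed selectivity screening of anti-GPCR antibodies.
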