Features (pLannotate 1.2.2; 21 found; start..end, strand, type, name):
    219..807     +  rep_origin     ori: high-copy-number ColE1/pMB1/pBR322/pUC origin of replication
    990..1082    +  CDS            lacI (fragment): lac repressor; lacI; The lac repressor binds to the lac operator to inhibit transcription in E. coli. This inhibition can be relieved by adding lactose or isopropyl-β-D-thiogalactopyranoside (IPTG).
   1095..1116    +  protein_bind   CAP binding site: CAP binding activates transcription in the presence of cAMP. E. coli catabolite activator protein
   1131..1161    +  promoter       lac promoter: promoter for the E. coli lac operon
   1169..1185    +  protein_bind   lac operator: The lac repressor binds to the lac operator to inhibit transcription in E. coli. This inhibition can be relieved by adding lactose or isopropyl-β-D-thiogalactopyranoside (IPTG). lac repressor encoded by lacI
   1258..1379    -  polyA_signal   SV40 poly(A) signal: SV40 polyadenylation signal
   1374..1532    -  CDS            ble (fragment): BLE_KLEPN - Experimental evidence at protein level: Swiss-Prot protein existence level 1. Binding protein with a strong affinity to the bleomycin family of antibiotics. Binds to CL990; an antimitotic-antibiotic compound. From Klebsiella pneumoniae.
   1556..2347    -  CDS            neo: KKA2_KLEPN - Also known as kan, nptII. Experimental evidence at protein level: Swiss-Prot protein existence level 1. Resistance to kanamycin, neomycin, paromomycin, ribostamycin, butirosin and gentamicin B. From Klebsiella pneumoniae.
   2414..2743    -  promoter       SV40 promoter: SV40 enhancer and early promoter
   2757..3185    -  rep_origin     f1 ori (sequence partly withheld): f1 bacteriophage origin of replication; arrow indicates direction of (+) strand synthesis
   3206..3227    -  promoter       SV40 promoter (fragment): SV40 enhancer and early promoter
   3231..3455    -  polyA_signal   bGH poly(A) signal: bovine growth hormone polyadenylation signal
   3586..4926    -  CDS            CCKBR: GASR_HUMAN - Also known as CCKRB. Experimental evidence at protein level: Swiss-Prot protein existence level 1. Isoform 2 is constitutively activated and may regulate cancer cell proliferation via a gastrin-independent mechanism. From Homo sapiens (Human).
   4939..4959    -  CDS            3xFLAG (fragment): three tandem FLAG® epitope tags
   5052..5070    -  promoter       T7 promoter: promoter for bacteriophage T7 RNA polymerase
   5086..5119    -  LTR            5' LTR (truncated) (fragment): truncated 5' long terminal repeat (LTR) from HIV-1
   5115..5318    -  promoter       CMV promoter: human cytomegalovirus (CMV) immediate early promoter
   5319..5698    -  enhancer       CMV enhancer: human cytomegalovirus immediate early enhancer
   5853..5905    +  misc_feature   bom (fragment): basis of mobility region from pBR322
   5964..6068    +  promoter       AmpR promoter: bla
   6069..48      +  CDS            AmpR (across the origin): β-lactamase; bla; confers resistance to ampicillin, carbenicillin, and related antibiotics
>Addgene plasmid #213196 | CCKBR-DuET | addgene full sequence | sequence record 430760 | Addgene NGS Result
AATAGACAGATCGCTGAGATAGGTGCCTCACTGATTAAGCATTGGTAACTGTCAGACCAAGTTTACTCAT
ATATACTTTAGATTGATTTAAAACTTCATTTTTAATTTAAAAGGATCTAGGTGAAGATCCTTTTTGATAA
TCTCATGACCAAAATCCCTTAACGTGAGTTTTCGTTCCACTGAGCGTCAGACCCCGTAGAAAAGATCAAA
GGATCTTCTTGAGATCCTTTTTTTCTGCGCGTAATCTGCTGCTTGCAAACAAAAAAACCACCGCTACCAG
CGGTGGTTTGTTTGCCGGATCAAGAGCTACCAACTCTTTTTCCGAAGGTAACTGGCTTCAGCAGAGCGCA
GATACCAAATACCGTTCTTCTAGTGTAGCCGTAGTTAGGCCACCACTTCAAGAACTCTGTAGCACCGCCT
ACATACCTCGCTCTGCTAATCCTGTTACCAGTGGCTGCTGCCAGTGGCGATAAGTCGTGTCTTACCGGGT
TGGACTCAAGACGATAGTTACCGGATAAGGCGCAGCGGTCGGGCTGAACGGGGGGTTCGTGCACACAGCC
CAGCTTGGAGCGAACGACCTACACCGAACTGAGATACCTACAGCGTGAGCTATGAGAAAGCGCCACGCTT
CCCGAAGGGAGAAAGGCGGACAGGTATCCGGTAAGCGGCAGGGTCGGAACAGGAGAGCGCACGAGGGAGC
TTCCAGGGGGAAACGCCTGGTATCTTTATAGTCCTGTCGGGTTTCGCCACCTCTGACTTGAGCGTCGATT
TTTGTGATGCTCGTCAGGGGGGCGGAGCCTATGGAAAAACGCCAGCAACGCGGCCTTTTTACGGTTCCTG
GCCTTTTGCTGGCCTTTTGCTCACATGTTCTTTCCTGCGTTATCCCCTGATTCTGTGGATAACCGTATTA
CCGCCTTTGAGTGAGCTGATACCGCTCGCCGCAGCCGAACGACCGAGCGCAGCGAGTCAGTGAGCGAGGA
AGCGGAAGAGCGCCCAATACGCAAACCGCCTCTCCCCGCGCGTTGGCCGATTCATTAATGCAGCTGGCAC
GACAGGTTTCCCGACTGGAAAGCGGGCAGTGAGCGCAACGCAATTAATGTGAGTTAGCTCACTCATTAGG
CACCCCAGGCTTTACACTTTATGCTTCCGGCTCGTATGTTGTGTGGAATTGTGAGCGGATAACAATTTCA
CACAGGAAACAGCTATGACCATGATTACGCCAAGCTCTAGCTAGAGGTCGACGGTATACAGACATGATAA
GATACATTGATGAGTTTGGACAAACCACAACTAGAATGCAGTGAAAAAAATGCTTTATTTGTGAAATTTG
TGATGCTATTGCTTTATTTGTAACCATTATAAGCTGCAATAAACAAGTTGGGGTGGGCGAAGAACTCCAG
CATGAGATCCCCGCGCTGGAGGATCATCCAGCCGGCGTCCCGGAAAACGATTCCGAAGCCCAACCTTTCA
TAGAAGGCGGCGGTGGAATCGAAATCTCGTGATGGCAGGTTGGGCGTCGCTTGGTCGGTCATTTCGAACC
CCAGAGTCCCGCTCAGAAGAACTCGTCAAGAAGGCGATAGAAGGCGATGCGCTGCGAATCGGGAGCGGCG
ATACCGTAAAGCACGAGGAAGCGGTCAGCCCATTCGCCGCCAAGCTCTTCAGCAATATCACGGGTAGCCA
ACGCTATGTCCTGATAGCGGTCCGCCACACCCAGCCGGCCACAGTCGATGAATCCAGAAAAGCGGCCATT
TTCCACCATGATATTCGGCAAGCAGGCATCGCCATGGGTCACGACGAGATCCTCGCCGTCGGGCATGCGC
GCCTTGAGCCTGGCGAACAGTTCGGCTGGCGCGAGCCCCTGATGCTCTTCGTCCAGATCATCCTGATCGA
CAAGACCGGCTTCCATCCGAGTACGTGCTCGCTCGATGCGATGTTTCGCTTGGTGGTCGAATGGGCAGGT
AGCCGGATCAAGCGTATGCAGCCGCCGCATTGCATCAGCCATGATGGATACTTTCTCGGCAGGAGCAAGG
TGAGATGACAGGAGATCCTGCCCCGGCACTTCGCCCAATAGCAGCCAGTCCCTTCCCGCTTCAGTGACAA
CGTCGAGCACAGCTGCGCAAGGAACGCCCGTCGTGGCCAGCCACGATAGCCGCGCTGCCTCGTCCTGCAG
TTCATTCAGGGCACCGGACAGGTCGGTCTTGACAAAAAGAACCGGGCGCCCCTGCGCTGACAGCCGGAAC
ACGGCGGCATCAGAGCAGCCGATTGTCTGTTGTGCCCAGTCATAGCCGAATAGCCTCTCCACCCAAGCGG
CCGGAGAACCTGCGTGCAATCCATCTTGTTCAATCATGCGAAACGATCCTCATCCTGTCTCTTGATCAGA
TCCGAAAATGGATATACAAGCTCCCGGGAGCTTTTTGCAAAAGCCTAGGCCTCCAAAAAAGCCTCCTCAC
TACTTCTGGAATAGCTCAGAGGCAGAGGCGGCCTCGGCCTCTGCATAAATAAAAAAAATTAGTCAGCCAT
GGGGCGGAGAATGGGCGGAACTGGGCGGAGTTAGGGGCGGGATGGGCGGAGTTAGGGGCGGGACTATGGT
TGCTGACTAATTGAGATGCATGCTTTGCATACTTCTGCCTGCTGGGGAGCCTGGGGACTTTCCACACCTG
GTTGCTGACTAATTGAGATGCATGCTTTGCATACTTCTGCCTGCTGGGGAGCCTGGGGACTTTCCACACC
CTAACTGACACACATTCCACAGAATTAATTCGCGTTAAATTTTTGTTAAATCAGCTCATTTTTTAACCAA
TAGGCCGAAATCGGCAAAATCCCTTATAAATCAAAAGAATAGACCGAGATAGGGT
[37 nt withheld, positions 2856-2892]
AAAGAACGTGGACTCCAACGTCAAAGG
[49 nt withheld, positions 2920-2968]
T
[91 nt withheld, positions 2970-3060]
G
[124 nt withheld, positions 3062-3185]
GGGGATACCCCCTAGAGCCCCAGCTGGTTCTTTCCGCCTCAGAAGCCATAGAGCCCACCGCATCCCCAGC
ATGCCTGCTATTGTCTTCCCAATCCTCCCCCTTGCTGTCCTGCCCCACCCCACCCCCCAGAATAGAATGA
CACCTACTCAGACAATGCGATGCAATTTCCTCATTTTATTAGGAAAGGACAGTGGGAGTGGCACCTTCCA
GGGTCAAGGAAGGCACGGGGGAGGGGCAAACAACAGATGGCTGGCAACTAGAAGGCACAGTCGAGGCTGA
TCAGCGGGTTTAAACGGGCCCTCTAGACTCGAGTTAGGCAGGGGCCACCTGAGAAGTCTCGGTCTTAGAC
ACGGTGGTGCTGGCCTCATCGAATTCACCGGTGCGTCCACCGGTATCGATGCCGGGCCCCAGGGTGGAAA
TTGTGGTGTAAGACAACCGACTCAGGCTAGCTATGCTCGGTGTAGGTGGGTCCTCATCTGGCAGTGCTCT
TGGCCTGGCCCGGGGAGGGCGTGGGCAACACCTTGCACAGGTTTCCAGACAAGCCTGCCTAAATCTTCTA
TGCATAAAACAATAGACGAGGGGATTGACACAAGCACTAGCATATGACAACAGATGGATAAAGCTAATTG
GAGCTCCACTCAGGGCCCTATGTGCCCCAGGGCCATCAAAAGCTCTCCAGGTGTTAGCACTGTATACTGG
CAGCCAGCAGAGGAAGAACAGCACGACGATCACCAAGAGCATCCTCACCACGCGCTTCTTAGCCAGCAGC
TTCGCTTGGGTAGGTCGACTTCCTGAACCTGGCCCAGGAGCTGTCAGGGCGGTAAGCTCCAGAGCTGGTC
TGGATCTGGGCAGCTGCACGTAGCAGCCATCAGAATCCTCGCCCACCGCACCTGTTTCTGGGCGACATCT
TCCGTTCTGGTGCACGGCGCCGGGAAGACCGCCTTGGTTCCGGACGCGAGACTGTGAGTCGGAGTCGCTG
TCCCCGTCGAAGCGAAGTCCCAGGTAAAGTTCTCGGCTTATCAGTCCGTATGCCACTGCCATCACCACCC
CCGGAATAAAGAACAGCAACAGCAGCAAGAGGACGCTCCATGTCTGTCTTACTCTAGCAGAAGGCCACCT
ATGGACACATTGCAAGACCCGGGGGCCCACTGGTTGGACAACAGTATACACGGGATAGGGCACCATCAAG
AGGCCAGAGAGCAGCCATGTTGCAACTATGACCCTGGCTGCGTGAGACCGTGTTTGCCACACCCGCGCTT
GCAGGGGCCTGCAGATTGCGGAATATCTCTCCAATGCTATGGCCACCAGGGACAAGGTGCTCACGGACAC
AGAGACCCCCATCAGGTAGCTAACCGCCTTGCATATGACGGTTCCAAAAATGAATGTTCCCATAAGATTG
GGAAGGAGGGTAAAAGGCATGCATGCCACTGCCAGCAGCAGATCTGAAACAGCGAGACTCAGAAGGAAAG
CATTGGTCACAGTTCGCAGCCTGCGGCTCAGCCCCAGCACCACAATGATCAGCATATTGCCGCCAACGCT
CATCAGAAAGATGACGGCGTACAGAGTTATCCTTATCGCCAGCTCCAACTCCCTGGTTCCTGCTCCTCGT
ATGCGCGGTGGCTCGCAAGACAGATTGCCCACAGAGGAGGAATTCAGGAGGGGTGCCCCGGGCCGACAAA
GGGAAGCTCCTGGTCCGGGGCCAGTACCCTGAACAGATCGGTTAAGTTTCAACAGCTCCATATCGATGCT
GGCGTCATCATCGTCCTTGTAGTCGGCGAATACCAGGCAGAAGATGTAGCTCAGGGCGATGATCGTCTTC
ATGGTGGCGCTAAGCTTAAGTTTAAACGCTAGCCAGCTTGGGTCTCCCTATAGTGAGTCGTATTAATTTC
GATAAGCCAGTAAGCAGTGGGTTCTCTAGTTAGCCAGAGAGCTCTGCTTATATAGACCTCCCACCGTACA
CGCCTACCGCCCATTTGCGTCAATGGGGCGGAGTTGTTACGACATTTTGGAAAGTCCCGTTGATTTTGGT
GCCAAAACAAACTCCCATTGACGTCAATGGGGTGGAGACTTGGAAATCCCCGTGAGTCAAACCGCTATCC
ACGCCCATTGATGTACTGCCAAAACCGCATCACCATGGTAATAGCGATGACTAATACGTAGATGTACTGC
CAAGTAGGAAAGTCCCATAAGGTCATGTACTGGGCATAATGCCAGGCGGGCCATTTACCGTCATTGACGT
CAATAGGGGGCGTACTTGGCATATGATACACTTGATGTACTGCCAAGTGGGCAGTTTACCGTAAATACTC
CACCCATTGACGTCAATGGAAAGTCCCTATTGGCGTTACTATGGGAACATACGTCATTATTGACGTCAAT
GGGCGGGGGTCGTTGGGCGGTCAGCCAGGCGGGCCATTTACCGTAAGTTATGTAACGCGGAACTCCATAT
ATGGGCTATGAACTAATGACCCCGTAATTGATTACTATTAATAACTAGTCAATAATCAATGTCAACGCGT
ATATCTGGCCCGTACATCGCGAAGCAGCGCAAAACGCCTAACCCTAAGCAGATTCTTCATGCAAATGTCG
GTCAAGCCTTGCCTTGTTGTAGCTTAAATTTTGCTCGCGCACTACTCAGCGACCTCCAACACACAAGCAG
GGAGCAGATACTGGCTTAACTATGCGGCATCAGAGCAGATTGTACTGAGAGTGCACCATAGGGGATCGGG
AGATCTCCCGATCCGTCGACGTCAGGTGGCACTTTTCGGGGAAATGTGCGCGGAACCCCTATTTGTTTAT
TTTTCTAAATACATTCAAATATGTATCCGCTCATGAGACAATAACCCTGATAAATGCTTCAATAATATTG
AAAAAGGAAGAGTATGAGTATTCAACATTTCCGTGTCGCCCTTATTCCCTTTTTTGCGGCATTTTGCCTT
CCTGTTTTTGCTCACCCAGAAACGCTGGTGAAAGTAAAAGATGCTGAAGATCAGTTGGGTGCACGAGTGG
GTTACATCGAACTGGATCTCAACAGCGGTAAGATCCTTGAGAGTTTTCGCCCCGAAGAACGTTTTCCAAT
GATGAGCACTTTTAAAGTTCTGCTATGTGGCGCGGTATTATCCCGTATTGACGCCGGGCAAGAGCAACTC
GGTCGCCGCATACACTATTCTCAGAATGACTTGGTTGAGTACTCACCAGTCACAGAAAAGCATCTTACGG
ATGGCATGACAGTAAGAGAATTATGCAGTGCTGCCATAACCATGAGTGATAACACTGCGGCCAACTTACT
TCTGACAACGATCGGAGGACCGAAGGAGCTAACCGCTTTTTTGCACAACATGGGGGATCATGTAACTCGC
CTTGATCGTTGGGAACCGGAGCTGAATGAAGCCATACCAAACGACGAGCGTGACACCACGATGCCTGTAG
CAATGGCAACAACGTTGCGCAAACTATTAACTGGCGAACTACTTACTCTAGCTTCCCGGCAACAATTAAT
AGACTGGATGGAGGCGGATAAAGTTGCAGGACCACTTCTGCGCTCGGCCCTTCCGGCTGGCTGGTTTATT
GCTGATAAATCTGGAGCCGGTGAGCGTGGGTCTCGCGGTATCATTGCAGCACTGGGGCCAGATGGTAAGC
CCTCCCGTATCGTAGTTATCTACACGACGGGGAGTCAGGCAACTATGGATGAACGA
